Addgene plasmid #71221: pSGE_770_sn-EcR_dCP
Purpose: Luciferase reporter
Depositing lab: Alexander Stark. Depositing organization: Research Institute of Molecular Pathology (IMP). Publication: Transcriptional regulators form diverse groups with context-dependent regulatory functions. Stampfel G, Kazmar T, Frank O, Wienerroither S, Reiter F, Stark A. Nature. 2015 Nov 9. doi: 10.1038/nature15545. PubMed 26550828.
Backbone
  Vector backbone: unknown
  Vector type: Insect Expression, Luciferase
Growth in bacteria
  Bacterial resistance: Ampicillin, 100 μg/mL
  Growth temperature: 37°C
  Growth strain: DH5alpha
  Copy number: High Copy
Gene/Insert
  Gene/Insert name: 770_sn-EcR_dCP
  Species: D. melanogaster (fly)
  Promoter: DSCP Drosophila synthetic core promoter
  Tag / fusion protein: luciferase (C terminal on backbone)
  Cloning method: Gateway Cloning
  Sequencing primers: 5′ RVprimer3; 3′ LucNRev
Terms and licenses: Academic/Nonprofit Terms; Industry Terms: Not Available to Industry
How to cite: pSGE_770_sn-EcR_dCP was a gift from Alexander Stark (Addgene plasmid # 71221 ; http://n2t.net/addgene:71221 ; RRID:Addgene_71221)
