[The description below was written by a language model from this plasmid's Addgene catalogue record and pLannotate feature annotations shown in this document.]
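Description:
pSGE_770_sn-EcR_dCP is a 5.5 kb firefly luciferase reporter plasmid for use in insect (Drosophila) cells. The record lists the backbone as unknown. The annotated layout includes an upstream synthetic poly(A) signal and a transcriptional pause site, followed by a cloning region, luc+, and an SV40 poly(A) signal; this is the general arrangement of commercial promoterless luciferase reporter vectors, in which the upstream terminator elements suppress read-through transcription from the backbone into the reporter. The plasmid is propagated in E. coli at high copy from a ColE1/pUC-type origin and selected with ampicillin through the bla gene and its promoter. An f1 origin is also present. The short fragments annotated as lacZα, TcR and SV40 large T antigen appear to be non-functional remnants.

The test element, a D. melanogaster sequence named 770_sn-EcR_dCP, was introduced by Gateway cloning and lies between attB1 and attB2 sites upstream of the reporter. The name suggests a regulatory fragment associated with the sn and EcR loci, but the record does not define its genomic origin or coordinates. Within the roughly 500 bp attB-flanked segment, the annotation detects two short matches to the Gal4-binding UAS motif, consistent with sites for recruiting Gal4 DNA-binding-domain fusion proteins to the element. Downstream of attB2, the catalogue entry places the Drosophila synthetic core promoter (DSCP), which is not separately annotated in the feature table but would fall in the gap before the luciferase coding sequence that it drives.

The stated purpose is simply a luciferase reporter. Given the associated study of context-dependent functions of transcriptional regulators, it probably serves to measure how tethered factors alter transcription from a given enhancer context.
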