Features (pLannotate 1.2.2; 15 found; start..end, strand, type, name):
     39..160     -  polyA_signal   SV40 poly(A) signal: SV40 polyadenylation signal
    183..251     -  CDS            large T antigen (fragment): large T antigen from SV40 (simian virus 40)
    267..399     +  CDS            TcR (fragment): tetracycline efflux protein; tet; confers resistance to tetracycline
    579..1167    -  rep_origin     ori: high-copy-number ColE1/pMB1/pBR322/pUC origin of replication
   1338..2198    -  CDS            AmpR: β-lactamase; bla; confers resistance to ampicillin, carbenicillin, and related antibiotics
   2199..2303    -  promoter       AmpR promoter: bla
   2330..2758    +  rep_origin     f1 ori (sequence partly withheld): f1 bacteriophage origin of replication; arrow indicates direction of (+) strand synthesis
   2790..2857    -  CDS            lacZα (fragment): LacZα fragment of β-galactosidase; lacZ fragment
   2916..2964    +  polyA_signal   poly(A) signal: synthetic polyadenylation signal
   2978..3069    +  misc_feature   pause site: RNA polymerase II transcriptional pause signal from the human α2 globin gene
   3083..3107    +  protein_bind   attB1: mutant version of attB; recombination site for the Gateway® BP reaction BP Clonase™
   3344..3363    +  protein_bind   5X UAS (fragment): five tandem copies of the "ScaI site" 17-mer CGGAGTACTGTCCTCCG, an upstream activating sequence (UAS) that efficiently binds yeast Gal4 (Webster et al., 1988; Pfeiffer et al., 2010) GAL4
   3522..3540    +  protein_bind   5X UAS (fragment): five tandem copies of the "ScaI site" 17-mer CGGAGTACTGTCCTCCG, an upstream activating sequence (UAS) that efficiently binds yeast Gal4 (Webster et al., 1988; Pfeiffer et al., 2010) GAL4
   3626..3650    -  protein_bind   attB2: mutant version of attB; recombination site for the Gateway® BP reaction BP Clonase™
   3847..5499    +  CDS            luciferase: firefly luciferase; luc+; enhanced luc+ version of the luciferase gene
>Addgene plasmid #71221 | pSGE_770_sn-EcR_dCP | depositor full sequence | sequence record 132901 | pSGE_770_sn-EcR_dCP sequence 5501 bps
CTAGAGTCGGGGCGGCCGGCCGCTTCGAGCAGACATGATAAGATACATTGATGAGTTTGGACAAACCACA
ACTAGAATGCAGTGAAAAAAATGCTTTATTTGTGAAATTTGTGATGCTATTGCTTTATTTGTAACCATTA
TAAGCTGCAATAAACAAGTTAACAACAACAATTGCATTCATTTTATGTTTCAGGTTCAGGGGGAGGTGTG
GGAGGTTTTTTAAAGCAAGTAAAACCTCTACAAATGTGGTAAAATCGATAAGGATCCGTCGACCGATGCC
CTTGAGAGCCTTCAACCCAGTCAGCTCCTTCCGGTGGGCGCGGGGCATGACTATCGTCGCCGCACTTATG
ACTGTCTTCTTTATCATGCAACTCGTAGGACAGGTGCCGGCAGCGCTCTTCCGCTTCCTCGCTCACTGAC
TCGCTGCGCTCGGTCGTTCGGCTGCGGCGAGCGGTATCAGCTCACTCAAAGGCGGTAATACGGTTATCCA
CAGAATCAGGGGATAACGCAGGAAAGAACATGTGAGCAAAAGGCCAGCAAAAGGCCAGGAACCGTAAAAA
GGCCGCGTTGCTGGCGTTTTTCCATAGGCTCCGCCCCCCTGACGAGCATCACAAAAATCGACGCTCAAGT
CAGAGGTGGCGAAACCCGACAGGACTATAAAGATACCAGGCGTTTCCCCCTGGAAGCTCCCTCGTGCGCT
CTCCTGTTCCGACCCTGCCGCTTACCGGATACCTGTCCGCCTTTCTCCCTTCGGGAAGCGTGGCGCTTTC
TCATAGCTCACGCTGTAGGTATCTCAGTTCGGTGTAGGTCGTTCGCTCCAAGCTGGGCTGTGTGCACGAA
CCCCCCGTTCAGCCCGACCGCTGCGCCTTATCCGGTAACTATCGTCTTGAGTCCAACCCGGTAAGACACG
ACTTATCGCCACTGGCAGCAGCCACTGGTAACAGGATTAGCAGAGCGAGGTATGTAGGCGGTGCTACAGA
GTTCTTGAAGTGGTGGCCTAACTACGGCTACACTAGAAGAACAGTATTTGGTATCTGCGCTCTGCTGAAG
CCAGTTACCTTCGGAAAAAGAGTTGGTAGCTCTTGATCCGGCAAACAAACCACCGCTGGTAGCGGTGGTT
TTTTTGTTTGCAAGCAGCAGATTACGCGCAGAAAAAAAGGATCTCAAGAAGATCCTTTGATCTTTTCTAC
GGGGTCTGACGCTCAGTGGAACGAAAACTCACGTTAAGGGATTTTGGTCATGAGATTATCAAAAAGGATC
TTCACCTAGATCCTTTTAAATTAAAAATGAAGTTTTAAATCAATCTAAAGTATATATGAGTAAACTTGGT
CTGACAGTTACCAATGCTTAATCAGTGAGGCACCTATCTCAGCGATCTGTCTATTTCGTTCATCCATAGT
TGCCTGACTCCCCGTCGTGTAGATAACTACGATACGGGAGGGCTTACCATCTGGCCCCAGTGCTGCAATG
ATACCGCGAGACCCACGCTCACCGGCTCCAGATTTATCAGCAATAAACCAGCCAGCCGGAAGGGCCGAGC
GCAGAAGTGGTCCTGCAACTTTATCCGCCTCCATCCAGTCTATTAATTGTTGCCGGGAAGCTAGAGTAAG
TAGTTCGCCAGTTAATAGTTTGCGCAACGTTGTTGCCATTGCTACAGGCATCGTGGTGTCACGCTCGTCG
TTTGGTATGGCTTCATTCAGCTCCGGTTCCCAACGATCAAGGCGAGTTACATGATCCCCCATGTTGTGCA
AAAAAGCGGTTAGCTCCTTCGGTCCTCCGATCGTTGTCAGAAGTAAGTTGGCCGCAGTGTTATCACTCAT
GGTTATGGCAGCACTGCATAATTCTCTTACTGTCATGCCATCCGTAAGATGCTTTTCTGTGACTGGTGAG
TACTCAACCAAGTCATTCTGAGAATAGTGTATGCGGCGACCGAGTTGCTCTTGCCCGGCGTCAATACGGG
ATAATACCGCGCCACATAGCAGAACTTTAAAAGTGCTCATCATTGGAAAACGTTCTTCGGGGCGAAAACT
CTCAAGGATCTTACCGCTGTTGAGATCCAGTTCGATGTAACCCACTCGTGCACCCAACTGATCTTCAGCA
TCTTTTACTTTCACCAGCGTTTCTGGGTGAGCAAAAACAGGAAGGCAAAATGCCGCAAAAAAGGGAATAA
GGGCGACACGGAAATGTTGAATACTCATACTCTTCCTTTTTCAATATTATTGAAGCATTTATCAGGGTTA
TTGTCTCATGAGCGGATACATATTTGAATGTATTTAGAAAAATAAACAAATAGGGGTTCCGCGCACATTT
CCCCGAAAAGTGCCACCTG
[124 nt withheld, positions 2330-2453]
C
[91 nt withheld, positions 2455-2545]
A
[49 nt withheld, positions 2547-2595]
CCTTTGACGTTGGAGTCCACGTTCTTT
[37 nt withheld, positions 2623-2659]
ACCCTATCTCGGTCTATTCTTTTGATTTATAAGGGATTTTGCCGATTTCGGCCTATTGGTTAAAAAATGA
GCTGATTTAACAAAAATTTAACGCGAATTTTAACAAAATATTAACGCTTACAATTTGCCATTCGCCATTC
AGGCTGCGCAACTGTTGGGAAGGGCGATCGGTGCGGGCCTCTTCGCTATTACGCCAGCCCAAGCTACCAT
GATAAGTAAGTAATATTAAGGTACGGGAGGTACTTGGAGCGGCCGCAATAAAATATCTTTATTTTCATTA
CATCTGTGTGTTGGTTTTTTGTGTGAATCGATAGTACTAACATACGCTCTCCATCAAAACAAAACGAAAC
AAAACAAACTAGCAAAATAGGCTGTCCCCAGTGCAAGTGCAGGTGCCAGAACATTTCTCTATCGATAGGT
ACCACAAGTTTGTACAAAAAAGCAGGCTTCTGGCATTATCAATGCAAATGGGCATGGTATTTTAAAATCT
TGGACCGGCGGGTGTGTTCAAGGCGCCCGCCTGTCGTCGTTTCTGCTGCACTTGGTCCTACCCACTTCCA
GTTCCCATTCCCATTCCAATTTCCATTCCCATTCCCTTGCAGCGATTGCAGTACAAATAATTGATATGCT
CTCTCGGTCCTTTGCCGTCAGACTTTTCAGATTTTTCTGCCGACGATATTTTGTGCGGAGTACTGTCCTC
CGAGTCGGCATCAGCAGGCCCAAACATATCAGCATTTCCGTTCGATAAAGTGAAATGCATATTTATAAAA
CCGAATTATCAACAGAACTAACTCCCATCAGCCAAAGAGAAGCACTTGGCCTAGCCAGATAATTGACAAT
CGAAAGGAACAATGAATGTGGTCGGAGTACTGTCCTCCGAGTATACGAACAAAAACATTTACAACAATAG
CTTGTGGCACATTCATTTTGAAAAGAATATTACTTACTGAAATTATCTCCAATGGGACCCAGCTTTCTTG
TACAAAGTGGTAGATCTGCGATCGAGCTCGCCCGGGGATCGAGCGCAGCGGTATAAAAGGGCGCGGGGTG
GCTGAGAGCATCAGTTGTGAATGAATGTTCGAGCCGAGCAGACGTGCCGCTGCCTTCGTTAATATCCTTT
GAATAAGCCAACTTTGAATCACAAGACGCATACCAAACGGCATTCCGGTACTGTTGGTAAAGCCACCATG
GAAGACGCCAAAAACATAAAGAAAGGCCCGGCGCCATTCTATCCGCTGGAAGATGGAACCGCTGGAGAGC
AACTGCATAAGGCTATGAAGAGATACGCCCTGGTTCCTGGAACAATTGCTTTTACAGATGCACATATCGA
GGTGGACATCACTTACGCTGAGTACTTCGAAATGTCCGTTCGGTTGGCAGAAGCTATGAAACGATATGGG
CTGAATACAAATCACAGAATCGTCGTATGCAGTGAAAACTCTCTTCAATTCTTTATGCCGGTGTTGGGCG
CGTTATTTATCGGAGTTGCAGTTGCGCCCGCGAACGACATTTATAATGAACGTGAATTGCTCAACAGTAT
GGGCATTTCGCAGCCTACCGTGGTGTTCGTTTCCAAAAAGGGGTTGCAAAAAATTTTGAACGTGCAAAAA
AAGCTCCCAATCATCCAAAAAATTATTATCATGGATTCTAAAACGGATTACCAGGGATTTCAGTCGATGT
ACACGTTCGTCACATCTCATCTACCTCCCGGTTTTAATGAATACGATTTTGTGCCAGAGTCCTTCGATAG
GGACAAGACAATTGCACTGATCATGAACTCCTCTGGATCTACTGGTCTGCCTAAAGGTGTCGCTCTGCCT
CATAGAACTGCCTGCGTGAGATTCTCGCATGCCAGAGATCCTATTTTTGGCAATCAAATCATTCCGGATA
CTGCGATTTTAAGTGTTGTTCCATTCCATCACGGTTTTGGAATGTTTACTACACTCGGATATTTGATATG
TGGATTTCGAGTCGTCTTAATGTATAGATTTGAAGAAGAGCTGTTTCTGAGGAGCCTTCAGGATTACAAG
ATTCAAAGTGCGCTGCTGGTGCCAACCCTATTCTCCTTCTTCGCCAAAAGCACTCTGATTGACAAATACG
ATTTATCTAATTTACACGAAATTGCTTCTGGTGGCGCTCCCCTCTCTAAGGAAGTCGGGGAAGCGGTTGC
CAAGAGGTTCCATCTGCCAGGTATCAGGCAAGGATATGGGCTCACTGAGACTACATCAGCTATTCTGATT
ACACCCGAGGGGGATGATAAACCGGGCGCGGTCGGTAAAGTTGTTCCATTTTTTGAAGCGAAGGTTGTGG
ATCTGGATACCGGGAAAACGCTGGGCGTTAATCAAAGAGGCGAACTGTGTGTGAGAGGTCCTATGATTAT
GTCCGGTTATGTAAACAATCCGGAAGCGACCAACGCCTTGATTGACAAGGATGGATGGCTACATTCTGGA
GACATAGCTTACTGGGACGAAGACGAACACTTCTTCATCGTTGACCGCCTGAAGTCTCTGATTAAGTACA
AAGGCTATCAGGTGGCTCCCGCTGAATTGGAATCCATCTTGCTCCAACACCCCAACATCTTCGACGCAGG
TGTCGCAGGTCTTCCCGACGATGACGCCGGTGAACTTCCCGCCGCCGTTGTTGTTTTGGAGCACGGAAAG
ACGATGACGGAAAAAGAGATCGTGGATTACGTCGCCAGTCAAGTAACAACCGCGAAAAAGTTGCGCGGAG
GAGTTGTGTTTGTGGACGAAGTACCGAAAGGTCTTACCGGAAAACTCGACGCAAGAAAAATCAGAGAGAT
CCTCATAAAGGCCAAGAAGGGCGGAAAGATCGCCGTGTAATT
