>Addgene plasmid #71221 | pSGE_770_sn-EcR_dCP | addgene partial sequence | sequence record 129477 | RVprimer3 5'-CTAGCAAAATAGGCTGTCCC-3'
GAACATTTCTCTATCGATAGGTACCACAAGTTTGTACAAAAAAGCAGGCTTCTGGCATTATCAATGCAAA
TGGGCATGGTATTTTAAAATCTTGGACCGGCGGGTGTGTTCAAGGCGCCCGCCTGTCGTCGTTTCTGCTG
CACTTGGTCCTACCCACTTCCAGTTCCCATTCCCATTCCAATTTCCATTCCCATTCCCTTGCAGCGATTG
CAGTACAAATAATTGATATGCTCTCTCGGTCCTTTGCCGTCAGACTTTTCAGATTTTTCTGCCGACGATA
TTTTGTGCGGAGTACTGTCCTCCGAGTCGGCATCAGCAGGCCCAAACATATCAGCATTTCCGTTCGATAA
AGTGAAATGCATATTTATAAAACCGAATTATCAACAGAACTAACTCCCATCAGCCAAAGAGAAGCACTTG
GCCTAGCCAGATAATTGACAATCGAAAGGAACAATGAATGTGGTCGGAGTACTGTCCTCCGAGTATACGA
ACAAAAACATTTACAACAATAGCTTGTGGCACATTCATTTTGAAAAGAATATTACTTACTGAAATTATCT
CCAATGGGACCCAGCTTTCTTGTACAAAGTGGTAGATCTGCGATCGAGCTCGCCCGGGGATCGAGCGCAG
CGGTATAAAAGGGCGCGGGGTGGCTGAGAGCATCAGTTGTGAATGAATGTTCGAGCCGAGCAGACGTGCC
GCTGCCTTCGTTAATATCCTTTGAATAAGCCAACTTTGAATCACAAGACGCATACCAAACGGCATTCCGG
TACTGTTGGTAAAGCCACCATGGAAGACGCCAAAAACATAAAGAAAGGCCCGGCGCCATTCTATCCGCTG
GAAGATGGAACCGCTGGAGAGCAACTGCATAAGGCTATGAAGAGATACGCCCTGGTTCCTGGAACAATTG
CTTTTACAGATGCACATATCGAGGTGGACATCACTTACGCTGAGTACTTCGAAATGTCCGTTCGGTTGGC
AGAAGCTATGAAA
