>Addgene plasmid #71221 | pSGE_770_sn-EcR_dCP | addgene partial sequence | sequence record 129478 | LucNRev 5'-CCTTATGCAGTTGCTCTCC-3'
ATGGCGCCGGGCCTTTCTTTATGTTTTTGGCGTCTTCCATGGTGGCTTTACCAACAGTACCGGAATGCCG
TTTGGTATGCGTCTTGTGATTCAAAGTTGGCTTATTCAAAGGATATTAACGAAGGCAGCGGCACGTCTGC
TCGGCTCGAACATTCATTCACAACTGATGCTCTCAGCCACCCCGCGCCCTTTTATACCGCTGCGCTCGAT
CCCCGGGCGAGCTCGATCGCAGATCTACCACTTTGTACAAGAAAGCTGGGTCCCATTGGAGATAATTTCA
GTAAGTAATATTCTTTTCAAAATGAATGTGCCACAAGCTATTGTTGTAAATGTTTTTGTTCGTATACTCG
GAGGACAGTACTCCGACCACATTCATTGTTCCTTTCGATTGTCAATTATCTGGCTAGGCCAAGTGCTTCT
CTTTGGCTGATGGGAGTTAGTTCTGTTGATAATTCGGTTTTATAAATATGCATTTCACTTTATCGAACGG
AAATGCTGATATGTTTGGGCCTGCTGATGCCGACTCGGAGGACAGTACTCCGCACAAAATATCGTCGGCA
GAAAAATCTGAAAAGTCTGACGGCAAAGGACCGAGAGAGCATATCAATTATTTGTACTGCAATCGCTGCA
AGGGAATGGGAATGGAAATTGGAATGGGAATGGGAACTGGAAGTGGGTAGGACCAAGTGCAGCAGAAACG
ACGACAGGCGGGCGCCTTGAACACACCCGCCGGTCCAAGATTTTAAAATACCATGCCCATTTGCATTGAT
AATGCCAGAAGCCTGCTTTTTTGTACAAACTTGTGGTACCTATCGATAGAGAAATGTTCTGGCACCTGCA
CTTGCACTGGGGACAGCCTATTTTGCTAGTTTGTTTTGTTTCGTTTTGTTTTGATGGAGAGCGTATGTTA
GTACTATCGATTCACACAAAAAACCAACACACAGATGTAATGAAAAT
